>Addgene plasmid #135918 | pSPL3-ABCC8-9-10 | addgene full sequence | sequence record 269938 | Addgene NGS Result
CCAATACGCAAACCGCCTCTCCCCGCGCGTTGGCCGATTCATTAATGCAGCTGTGGAATGTGTGTCAGTT
AGGGTGTGGAAAGTCCCCAGGCTCCCCAGCAGGCAGAAGTATGCAAAGCATGCATCTCAATTAGTCAGCA
ACCAGGTGTGGAAAGTCCCCAGGCTCCCCAGCAGGCAGAAGTATGCAAAGCATGCATCTCAATTAGTCAG
CAACCATAGTCCCGCCCCTAACTCCGCCCATCCCGCCCCTAACTCCGCCCAGTTCCGCCCATTCTCCGCC
CCATGGCTGACTAATTTTTTTTATTTATGCAGAGGCCGAGGCCGCCTCGGCCTCTGAGCTATTCCAGAAG
TAGTGAGGAGGCTTTTTTGGAGGCCTAGGCTTTTGCAAAAAGCTTGGACTGTGTTTACTTGCAATCCCCC
AAAACAGACAGAATGGTGCATCTGTCCAGTGAGGAGAAGTCTGCGGTCACTGCCCTGTGGGGCAAGGTGA
ATGTGGAAGAAGTTGGTGGTGAGGCCCTGGGCAGGCTGCTGGTTGTCTACCCATGGACCCAGAGGTTCTT
CGAGTCCTTTGGGGACCTGTCCTCTGCAAATGCTGTTATGAACAATCCTAAGGTGAAGGCTCATGGCAAG
AAGGTGCTGGCTGCCTTCAGTGAGGGTCTGAGTCACCTGGACAACCTCAAAGGCACCTTTGCTAAGCTGA
GTGAACTGCACTGTGACAAGCTGCACGCTCTAGAGTCGACCCAGCAGTAAGTAATACATGTAATGCAACC
TATACAAATAGCAATAGTAGCATTAGTAGTAGCAATAATAATAGCAATAGTTGTGTGGTCCATAGTAATC
ATAGAATATAGGAAAATATTAAGACAAAGAAAAATAGACAGGTTAATTGATAGACTAATAGAAAGAGCAG
AAGACAGTGGCAATGAGAGTGAAGGAGAAATATCAGCACTTGTGGAGATGGGGGTGGAGATGGGGCACCA
TGCTCCTTGGGATGTTGATGATCTGTAGTGCTACAGAAAAATTGTGGGTCACAGTCTATTATGGGGTAGG
GATCACCAGAATTCCCCTCTGCTTGCATGAGAGCCCATTATGCTAACCTCCTTTTGAAATTGCTTTGTTT
CTCCTCCTTCCCTGCACTCCACTCCCCAAGATAATTTGGAAACCTGGGCACCAAGGCTTGTCCCACTCTA
GGGGACTGGGGAAACAGGGATTTTGCCAGCACCTCCTGGCAGGGCAACCATCAGGTCAAAGGGACCTGAC
CCATGACCCCTTCCTCAGATCATTGTGGGTGTGATTCTCCTCTACTACATACTCGGAGTCAGTGCCTTAA
TTGGAGCAGCTGTCATCATTCTACTGGCTCCTGTCCAGTACTTCGTGGCCACCAAGCTGTCTCAGGCCCA
GCGGAGCACACTGGTGAGTGCCCAAAGGTGTGTGTGTTTTGTCCCTCTTCCCCTCCTTCCCTCGACAGCA
GCAGGTCTCCTCCCACACACCCACACTGTCATTGACTTTGACTTTGACTTTGAGTAGGCCACTTCACCTG
TCCAGGCCTCAGCTTCTTTGTCTGGGAAATGGAGTCAATGGGGGAGGAGGCTGCCTCCCGGTGGGGACAG
GAGGCGGGCATGGCAGTGACAGTATTGACACTCAGGCCTTCCTCTCGGGTGGGAGACGGAGCAGAAGCCT
CTCCCCTCTGACTCGGGGACCCCTGCAGGAGTATTCCAATGAGCGGCTGAAGCAGACCAACGAGATGCTC
CGCGGCATCAAGCTGCTGAAGCTGTACGCCTGGGAGAACATCTTCCGCACGCGGGTGGAGACGACCCGCA
GGAAGGAGATGACCAGCCTCAGGGCCTTTGCCATCTATACCTCCATCTCCAGTGAGTTCACCCCACACAG
CCAGCCCTGGGTGCTGCTGCGTACATGCAAGGAGAGGGTGTCAGAGCTCGGGTAAGAGGGGGTGCAGGGA
CAGAAGCAGGAGGCCTTGAGATTATCCGACTCAGTAGGGGAGCCTCAAACTGGCTCTGATAGCTAAGCTC
CCAGAAATCAAAGTACTCTTCATTCATTTATCCAACAAACATGCATGGAAAGCCTGCTATGTGCTGCTAG
CAAATTAAGAGAACAATTTGGAAATAATAAAACAATAATCTTTAAGCAATCCTCAGGAGGGGACCCAGAA
ATTGTAACGCACAGTTTTAATTGTGGAGGGGAATTTTTCTACTGTAATTCAACACAACTGTTTAATAGTA
CTTGGTTTAATAGTACTTGGAGTACTGAAGGGTCAAATAACACTGAAGGAAGTGACACAATCACACTCCC
ATGCAGAATAAAACAATTTATAAACATGTGGCAGGAAGTAGGAAAAGCAATGTATGCCCCTCCCATCAGC
GGACAAATTAGATGTTCATCAAATATTACAGGGCTGCTATTAACAAGAGATGGTGGTAATAACAACAATG
GGTCCGAGATCTTCAGACCTGGAGGAGGAGATATGAGGGACAATTGGAGAAGTGAATTATATAAATATAA
AGTAGTAAAAATTGAACCATTAGGAGTAGCACCCACCAAGGCAAAGAGAAGAGTGGTGCAGAGAGAAAAA
AGAGCAGTGGGAATAGGAGCTTTGTTCCTTGGGTTCTTGGGAGCAGCAGGAAGCACTATGGGCGCAGCGT
CAATGACGCTGACGGTACAGGCCAGACAATTATTGTCTGGTATAGTGCAGCAGCAGAACAATTTGCTGAG
GGCTATTGAGGCGCAACAGCATCTGTTGCAACTCACAGTCTGGGGCATCAAGCAGCTCCAGGCAAGAATC
CTGGCTGTGGAAAGATACCTAAAGGATCAACAGCTCCTGGGGATTTGGGGTTGCTCTGGAAAACTCATTT
GCACCACTGCTGTGCCTTGGAATGCTAGTTGGAGTAATAAATCTCTGGAACAGATTTGGAATCACACGAC
CTGGATGGAGTGGGACAGAGAAATTAACAATTACACAAGCTTAATACACTCCTTAATTGAAGAATCGCAA
AACCAGCAAGAAAAGAATGAACAAGAATTATTGGAATTAGATAAATGGGCAAGTTTGTGGAATTGGTTTA
ACATAACAAATTGGCTGTGGTATATAAAATTATTCATAATGATAGTAGGAGGCTTGGTAGGTTTAAGAAT
AGTTTTTGCTGTACTTTCTGTAGTGAATAGAGTTAGGCAGGGATATTCACCATTATCGTTTCAGACCTGG
AGATCTCCCGAGGGGACCCGACAGGCCCGAAGGAATAGAAGAAGAAGGTGGAGAGAGAGACAGAGACAGA
TCCATTCGACCAATTCACTCCTCAGGTGCAGGCTGCCTATCAGAAGGTGGTGGCTGGTGTGGCCAATGCC
CTGGCTCACAAATACCACTGAGATCCAGACATGATAAGATACATTGATGAGTTTGGACAAACCACAACTA
GAATGCAGTGAAAAAAATGCTTTATTTGTGAAATTTGTGATGCTATTGCTTTATTTGTAACCATTATAAG
CTGCAATAAACAAGTTAACAACAACAATTGCATTCATTTTATGTTTCAGGTTCAGGGGGAGGTGTGGGAG
GTTTTTTAAAGCAAGTAAAACCTCTACAAATGTGGTATGGCTGATTATGATCCCCAGGAAGCTCCTCTGT
GTCCTCATAAACCCTAACCTCCTCTACTTGAGAGGACATTCCAATCATAGGCTGCCCATCCACCCTCTGT
GTCCTCCTGTTAATTAGGTCACTTAACAAAAAGGAAATTGGGTAGGGGTTTTTCACAGACCGCTTTCTAA
GGGTAATTTTAAAATATCTGGGAAGTCCCTTCCACTGCTGTGTTCCAGAAGTGTTGGTAAACAGCCCACA
AATGTCAACAGCAGAAACATACAAGCTGTCAGCTTTGCACAAGGGCCCAACACCCTGCTCATCAAGAAGC
ACTGTGGTTGCTGTGTTAGTAATGTGCAAAACAGGAGGCACATTTTCCCCACCTGTGTAGGTTCCAAAAT
ATCTAGTGTTTTCATTTTTACTTGGATCAGGAACCCAGCACTCCACTGGATAAGCATTATCCTTATCCAA
AACAGCCTTGTGGTCAGTGTTCATCTGCTGACTGTCAACTGTAGCATTTTTTGGGGTTACAGTTTGAGCA
GGATATTTGGTCCTGTAGTTTGCTAACACACCCCAGGTGGCACTTTTCGGGGAAATGTGCGCGGAACCCC
TATTTGTTTATTTTTCTAAATACATTCAAATATGTATCCGCTCATGAGACAATAACCCTGATAAATGCTT
CAATAATATTGAAAAAGGAAGAGTATGAGTATTCAACATTTCCGTGTCGCCCTTATTCCCTTTTTTGCGG
CATTTTGCCTTCCTGTTTTTGCTCACCCAGAAACGCTGGTGAAAGTAAAAGATGCTGAAGATCAGTTGGG
TGCACGAGTGGGTTACATCGAACTGGATCTCAACAGCGGTAAGATCCTTGAGAGTTTTCGCCCCGAAGAA
CGTTTTCCAATGATGAGCACTTTTAAAGTTCTGCTATGTGGCGCGGTATTATCCCGTATTGACGCCGGGC
AAGAGCAACTCGGTCGCCGCATACACTATTCTCAGAATGACTTGGTTGAGTACTCACCAGTCACAGAAAA
GCATCTTACGGATGGCATGACAGTAAGAGAATTATGCAGTGCTGCCATAACCATGAGTGATAACACTGCG
GCCAACTTACTTCTGACAACGATCGGAGGACCGAAGGAGCTAACCGCTTTTTTGCACAACATGGGGGATC
ATGTAACTCGCCTTGATCGTTGGGAACCGGAGCTGAATGAAGCCATACCAAACGACGAGCGTGACACCAC
GATGCCTGTAGCAATGGCAACAACGTTGCGCAAACTATTAACTGGCGAACTACTTACTCTAGCTTCCCGG
CAACAATTAATAGACTGGATGGAGGCGGATAAAGTTGCAGGACCACTTCTGCGCTCGGCCCTTCCGGCTG
GCTGGTTTATTGCTGATAAATCTGGAGCCGGTGAGCGTGGGTCTCGCGGTATCATTGCAGCACTGGGGCC
AGATGGTAAGCCCTCCCGTATCGTAGTTATCTACACGACGGGGAGTCAGGCAACTATGGATGAACGAAAT
AGACAGATCGCTGAGATAGGTGCCTCACTGATTAAGCATTGGTAACTGTCAGACCAAGTTTACTCATATA
TACTTTAGATTGATTTAAAACTTCATTTTTAATTTAAAAGGATCTAGGTGAAGATCCTTTTTGATAATCT
CATGACCAAAATCCCTTAACGTGAGTTTTCGTTCCACTGAGCGTCAGACCCCGTAGAAAAGATCAAAGGA
TCTTCTTGAGATCCTTTTTTTCTGCGCGTAATCTGCTGCTTGCAAACAAAAAAACCACCGCTACCAGCGG
TGGTTTGTTTGCCGGATCAAGAGCTACCAACTCTTTTTCCGAAGGTAACTGGCTTCAGCAGAGCGCAGAT
ACCAAATACTGTTCTTCTAGTGTAGCCGTAGTTAGGCCACCACTTCAAGAACTCTGTAGCACCGCCTACA
TACCTCGCTCTGCTAATCCTGTTACCAGTGGCTGCTGCCAGTGGCGATAAGTCGTGTCTTACCGGGTTGG
ACTCAAGACGATAGTTACCGGATAAGGCGCAGCGGTCGGGCTGAACGGGGGGTTCGTGCACACAGCCCAG
CTTGGAGCGAACGACCTACACCGAACTGAGATACCTACAGCGTGAGCTATGAGAAAGCGCCACGCTTCCC
GAAGGGAGAAAGGCGGACAGGTATCCGGTAAGCGGCAGGGTCGGAACAGGAGAGCGCACGAGGGAGCTTC
CAGGGGGAAACGCCTGGTATCTTTATAGTCCTGTCGGGTTTCGCCACCTCTGACTTGAGCGTCGATTTTT
GTGATGCTCGTCAGGGGGGCGGAGCCTATGGAAAAACGCCAGCAACGCGGCCTTTTTACGGTTCCTGGCC
TTTTGCTGGCCTTTTGCTCACATGTTCTTTCCTGCGTTATCCCCTGATTCTGTGGATAACCGTATTACCG
CCTTTGAGTGAGCTGATACCGCTCGCCGCAGCCGAACGACCGAGCGCAGCGAGTCAGTGAGCGAGGAAGC
GGAAGAGCGC
Features (pLannotate 1.2.2; 15 found; start..end, strand, type, name):
     60..389     +  promoter       SV40 promoter: SV40 enhancer and early promoter
    433..726     +  CDS            HBB1 (fragment): HBB_RABIT - Experimental evidence at protein level: Swiss-Prot protein existence level 1. Involved in oxygen transport from the lung to the various peripheral tissues. From Oryctolagus cuniculus (Rabbit).
    763..1005    +  CDS            vpu: VPU_HV1B1 - Experimental evidence at protein level: Swiss-Prot protein existence level 1. Enhances virion budding by targeting host CD4 and Tetherin/BST2 to proteasome degradation. Degradation of CD4 prevents any unwanted premature interactions between viral Env and its host receptor CD4 in the endoplasmic reticulum. Degradation of antiretroviral protein Tetherin/BST2 is important for virion budding, as BST2 tethers new viral particles to the host cell membrane. Mechanistically, Vpu bridges either CD4 or BST2 to BTRC, a substrate recognition subunit of the Skp1/Cullin/F-box protein E3 ubiquiti
   1679..1870    +  CDS            ABCC8 (fragment): ABCC8_HUMAN - Also known as HRINS, SUR, SUR1. Experimental evidence at protein level: Swiss-Prot protein existence level 1. Subunit of the beta-cell ATP-sensitive potassium channel (KATP). Regulator of ATP-sensitive K(+) channels and insulin release. From Homo sapiens (Human).
   2099..2335    +  CDS            env (fragment): ENV_HV1N5 - Experimental evidence at protein level: Swiss-Prot protein existence level 1. From Human immunodeficiency virus type 1 group M subtype B (isolate NY5) (HIV-1).
   2605..2838    +  misc_feature   RRE: The Rev response element (RRE) of HIV-1 allows for Rev-dependent mRNA export from the nucleus to the cytoplasm.
   3226..3299    +  CDS            Rev (fragment): human immunodeficiency virus 1 (HIV-1) Rev protein; rev; enhances nuclear export of unspliced and incompletely spliced viral mRNAs
   3301..3378    +  CDS            HBB (fragment): HBB_PONPY - Experimental evidence at transcript level: Swiss-Prot protein existence level 2. Involved in oxygen transport from the lung to the various peripheral tissues. From Pongo pygmaeus (Bornean orangutan).
   3382..3516    -  polyA_signal   SV40 poly(A) signal: SV40 polyadenylation signal
   3539..3622    -  CDS            large T antigen (fragment): large T antigen from SV40 (simian virus 40)
   3620..4162    -  CDS            VP1_SV40 (fragment): Experimental evidence at protein level: Swiss-Prot protein existence level 1. Forms an icosahedral capsid with a T=7 symmetry and a 40 nm diameter. The capsid is composed of 72 pentamers linked to each other by disulfide bonds and associated with VP2 or VP3 proteins. Binds to N- glycolylneuraminic analog of the ganglioside GM1 on the cell surface to provide virion attachment to target cell (PubMed:18353982). Once attached, the virion is internalized by caveolin-mediated endocytosis and traffics to the endoplasmic reticulum. Inside the endoplasmic reticulum, the protein folding machinery isomer
   4190..4294    +  promoter       AmpR promoter: bla
   4295..5155    +  CDS            AmpR: β-lactamase; bla; confers resistance to ampicillin, carbenicillin, and related antibiotics
   5326..5914    +  rep_origin     ori: high-copy-number ColE1/pMB1/pBR322/pUC origin of replication
   6097..53      +  CDS            lacI (fragment) (across the origin): lac repressor; lacI; The lac repressor binds to the lac operator to inhibit transcription in E. coli. This inhibition can be relieved by adding lactose or isopropyl-β-D-thiogalactopyranoside (IPTG).
