[The description below was written by a language model from this plasmid's Addgene catalogue record and pLannotate feature annotations shown in this document.]
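Description:
pSPL3-ABCC8-9-10 is a splicing minigene built in the pSPL3 exon-trapping vector, a mammalian expression plasmid designed to test how cloned genomic fragments are spliced after transfection into cultured cells. It is propagated in E. coli as a high-copy plasmid through a ColE1/pUC-type origin and selected with ampicillin via the β-lactamase gene.

The reporter unit is driven by the SV40 enhancer/early promoter and terminated in a region carrying an SV40 polyadenylation signal. Downstream of the promoter, the feature table shows β-globin-derived coding fragments flanking a block of HIV-1 sequence (vpu, env, RRE and Rev fragments). In pSPL3 these provide the vector's own donor and acceptor exons separated by an HIV-derived intron that contains the cloning site. A 1173 bp human ABCC8 fragment containing wild-type exons 9 and 10 was inserted into this intron between EcoRI and NheI, replacing 953 bp of the backbone. The annotation detects an ABCC8 coding fragment inside the HIV-derived region, consistent with that placement, although only part of the insert is recognised as coding, presumably because the rest is intronic. When transcribed, the ABCC8 exons are either spliced between the vector exons or skipped, and this can be read out from the resulting mRNA.

This wild-type construct serves as the reference for analysing splicing variants in ABCC8, in work characterising rare variants found in pulmonary arterial hypertension patients. The sequenced record is 6,100 nt, somewhat shorter than the catalogued total of 6,231 bp. Short SV40 large T, VP1 and lacI fragments appear to be backbone remnants.
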