Addgene plasmid #135918: pSPL3-ABCC8-9-10
Purpose: Encodes ABCC8 exons 9 and 10 wild type for the analysis of splicing variants
Depositing lab: Diana Valverde Pérez. Depositing organization: Universidad de Vigo. Publication: Characterization of rare ABCC8 variants identified in Spanish pulmonary arterial hypertension patients. Lago-Docampo M, Tenorio J, Hernandez-Gonzalez I, Perez-Olivares C, Escribano-Subias P, Pousada G, Baloira A, Arenas M, Lapunzina P, Valverde D. Sci Rep. 2020 Sep 15;10(1):15135. doi: 10.1038/s41598-020-72089-1. PubMed 32934261.
Backbone
  Vector backbone: pSPL3
  Backbone manufacturer: ThermoFisher
  Backbone size w/o insert (bp): 6031
  Total vector size (bp): 6231
  Modifications to backbone: We cut 953 bp and inserted 1173 bp coding exons 9 and 10 of ABCC8
  Vector type: Mammalian Expression ; Exon trapping
Growth in bacteria
  Bacterial resistance: Ampicillin, 100 μg/mL
  Growth temperature: 37°C
  Growth strain: DH5alpha
  Copy number: High Copy
Gene/Insert
  Gene/Insert name: ATP-binding Cassette subfamily C member 8 (alt name: ABCC8)
  Species: H. sapiens (human)
  Insert size (bp): 1173
  GenBank ID: NM_001351296.2
  Entrez Gene: ABCC8 (a.k.a. ABC36, HHF1, HI, HRINS, MRP8, PHHI, PNDM3, SUR, SUR1, SUR1delta2, TNDM2)
  Promoter: SV40
  Cloning method: Restriction Enzyme; 5′ cloning site EcoRI (not destroyed); 3′ cloning site NheI (not destroyed)
  Sequencing primers: 5′ cccaGAATTCAACAAAAGGTGCTGTCACAAACA; 3′ aaaGCTAGCAGCACATAGCAGGCTTTCCA
Terms and licenses: Academic/Nonprofit Terms; Industry Terms: Not Available to Industry
How to cite: pSPL3-ABCC8-9-10 was a gift from Diana Valverde Pérez (Addgene plasmid # 135918 ; http://n2t.net/addgene:135918 ; RRID:Addgene_135918)
